Addgene plasmid #224271: pProEx RhoA(G14C) CL
Purpose: Protein purification of RhoA (G14C)
Depositing lab: Kevan Shokat. Depositing organization: University of California, San Francisco (UCSF). Publication: Targeting Ras-, Rho-, and Rab-family GTPases via a conserved cryptic pocket. Morstein J, Bowcut V, Fernando M, Yang Y, Zhu L, Jenkins ML, Evans JT, Guiley KZ, Peacock DM, Krahnke S, Lin Z, Taran KA, Huang BJ, Stephen AG, Burke JE, Lightstone FC, Shokat KM. Cell. 2024 Sep 6:S0092-8674(24)00908-5. doi: 10.1016/j.cell.2024.08.017. PubMed 39255801.
Backbone
  Vector backbone: pProEx
  Vector type: Bacterial Expression
Growth in bacteria
  Bacterial resistance: Ampicillin, 100 μg/mL
  Growth temperature: 37°C
  Growth strain: DH5alpha
  Copy number: Unknown
Gene/Insert
  Gene/Insert name: RhoA
  Species: H. sapiens (human)
  Mutation: G14C
  Entrez Gene: RHOA (a.k.a. ARH12, ARHA, EDFAOB, RHO12, RHOH12)
  Cloning method: Gene Synthesis
Terms and licenses: Academic/Nonprofit Terms; Industry Terms: Not Available to Industry
How to cite: pProEx RhoA(G14C) CL was a gift from Kevan Shokat (Addgene plasmid # 224271 ; http://n2t.net/addgene:224271 ; RRID:Addgene_224271)
