[The description below was written by a language model from this plasmid's Addgene catalogue record and pLannotate feature annotations shown in this document.]
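Description:
pProEx RhoA(G14C) CL is a 5,325 nt bacterial expression plasmid built on the pProEx backbone for producing recombinant human RhoA carrying the G14C substitution in E. coli. It replicates from a ColE1/pMB1-type origin and is selected with ampicillin through a β-lactamase (AmpR) cassette driven by its own promoter. An f1 phage origin is also present, along with scattered bom and rop fragments that are remnants of the pBR322 lineage.

The expression cassette reads from a lac operator-controlled promoter region. The automated annotation does not identify the promoter itself, picking up only short fragmentary matches upstream. Repression is supplied in cis by a lacI gene under the stronger lacIq promoter, so expression is held off until induced with IPTG. Downstream of the operator lie an N-terminal polyhistidine tag (annotated as a partial 8xHis match), a TEV protease recognition site, and then the GTPase coding sequence of about 570 nt. This layout allows metal-affinity capture followed by tag removal. Transcription ends at the rrnB T1 and T2 terminators, preceded by a 5S rRNA segment. The annotation tool labels the open reading frame as RHOC, a close paralogue. The catalogue entry states that the insert is synthesised human RHOA with G14C, so the label is most likely a homology-based call rather than a true discrepancy. The meaning of "CL" in the name is not explained in the record.

The stated purpose is purification of RhoA(G14C) protein, deposited in connection with work on targeting Ras-, Rho- and Rab-family GTPases through a conserved cryptic pocket.
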