Features (pLannotate 1.2.2; 22 found; start..end, strand, type, name):
      3..20      +  promoter       tet promoter (fragment): E. coli promoter for tetracycline efflux protein gene
     16..117     -  CDS            yciV (fragment): RNAAM_ECOLI - Also known as trpH From Escherichia coli (strain K12).
    192..208     +  promoter       EM7 promoter (fragment): synthetic bacterial promoter&nbsp
    230..246     +  protein_bind   lac operator: The lac repressor binds to the lac operator to inhibit transcription in E. coli. This inhibition can be relieved by adding lactose or isopropyl-β-D-thiogalactopyranoside (IPTG). lac repressor encoded by lacI
    277..296     +  CDS            8xHis (fragment): 8xHis affinity tag
    318..338     +  CDS            TEV site: tobacco etch virus (TEV) protease recognition and cleavage site
    351..917     +  CDS            RHOC: RHOC_HUMAN - Also known as ARH9, ARHC. Experimental evidence at protein level: Swiss-Prot protein existence level 1. Regulates a signal transduction pathway linking plasma membrane receptors to the assembly of focal adhesions and actin stress fibers. Serves as a microtubule-dependent signal that is required for the myosin contractile ring formation during cell cycle cytokinesis. Regulates apical junction formation in bronchial epithelial cells. From Homo sapiens (Human).
   1066..1181    +  ncRNA          5S rRNA: Accession: RF00001 - 5S ribosomal RNA
   1185..1271    +  terminator     rrnB T1 terminator: Escherichia coli rrnB; transcription terminator T1 from the E. coli rrnB gene
   1363..1390    +  terminator     rrnB T2 terminator: transcription terminator T2 from the E. coli rrnB gene
   1409..1500    +  promoter       AmpR promoter: bla
   1501..2361    +  CDS            AmpR: β-lactamase; bla; confers resistance to ampicillin, carbenicillin, and related antibiotics
   2532..3120    +  rep_origin     ori: high-copy-number ColE1/pMB1/pBR322/pUC origin of replication
   3306..3357    -  misc_feature   bom (fragment): basis of mobility region from pBR322
   3368..3796    -  rep_origin     f1 ori (sequence partly withheld): f1 bacteriophage origin of replication; arrow indicates direction of (+) strand synthesis
   3801..3817    -  CDS            lacZα (fragment): LacZα fragment of β-galactosidase; lacZ fragment
   3818..3869    -  misc_feature   bom (fragment): basis of mobility region from pBR322
   3870..3886    +  misc_feature   bom (fragment): basis of mobility region from pBR322
   3902..3940    -  misc_feature   bom (fragment): basis of mobility region from pBR322
   4042..4082    -  CDS            rop (fragment): Rop protein, which maintains plasmids at low copy number; rop
   4126..4203    +  promoter       lacIq promoter: lacI (mutant); In the lacIq allele, a single base change in the promoter boosts expression of the lacI gene about 10-fold.
   4204..5286    +  CDS            lacI: lac repressor; lacI; The lac repressor binds to the lac operator to inhibit transcription in E. coli. This inhibition can be relieved by adding lactose or isopropyl-β-D-thiogalactopyranoside (IPTG).
>Addgene plasmid #224271 | pProEx RhoA(G14C) CL | addgene full sequence | sequence record 445637 | Addgene NGS Result
GTTTGACAGCTTATCATCGACTGCACGGTGCACCAATGCTTCTGGCGTCAGGCAGCCATCGGAAGCTGTG
GTATGGCTGTGCAGGTCGTAAATCACTGCATAATTCGTGTCGCTCAAGGCGCACTCCCGTTCTGGATAAT
GTTTTTTGCGCCGACATCATAACGGTTCTGGCAAATATTCTGAAATGAGCTGTTGACAATTAATCATCCG
GTCCGTATAATCTGTGGAATTGTGAGCGGATAACAATTTCACACAGGAAACAGACCATGTCGTACTACCA
TCACCATCACCATCACGATTACGATATCCCAACGACCGAAAACCTGTATTTTCAGGGCGCCATGGGATCC
ATGGCTGCAATTAGGAAGAAACTAGTAATAGTGGGCGATTGCGCGAGCGGTAAGACGAGCTTGCTGATTG
TTTTCTCCAAAGACCAGTTCCCGGAGGTGTACGTGCCAACGGTCTTCGAGAACTATGTGGCCGACATCGA
AGTGGATGGCAAGCAAGTTGAATTGGCTCTGTGGGATACTGCGGGTCAGGAGGACTATGATCGTCTGCGC
CCTCTGTCCTACCCGGACACCGATGTTATTCTGATGAGCTTTTCTATTGACTCGCCGGACAGCCTGGAAA
ACATCCCGGAGAAGTGGACCCCGGAGGTCAAACATTTTTCTCCGAATGTTCCGATTATCTTGGTTGGTAA
CAAAAAGGACCTGCGTAATGATGAACACACCCGTCGTGAGCTTGCCAAGATGAAACAAGAGCCGGTTAAG
CCGGAGGAAGGTCGTGATATGGCGAACCGCATCGGCGCATTTGGTTACATGGAAAGCAGCGCAAAAACCA
AAGACGGCGTTCGTGAAGTGTTCGAAATGGCGACCCGCGCTGCGCTGCAGTAAGAATTCAAAGGCCTACG
TCGACGAGCTCACTAGTCGCGGCCGCTTTCGAATCTAGAGCCTGCAGTCTCGAGGCATGCGGTACCAAGC
TTGGCTGTTTTGGCGGATGAGAGAAGATTTTCAGCCTGATACAGATTAAATCAGAACGCAGAAGCGGTCT
GATAAAACAGAATTTGCCTGGCGGCAGTAGCGCGGTGGTCCCACCTGACCCCATGCCGAACTCAGAAGTG
AAACGCCGTAGCGCCGATGGTAGTGTGGGGTCTCCCCATGCGAGAGTAGGGAACTGCCAGGCATCAAATA
AAACGAAAGGCTCAGTCGAAAGACTGGGCCTTTCGTTTTATCTGTTGTTTGTCGGTGAACGCTCTCCTGA
GTAGGACAAATCCGCCGGGAGCGGATTTGAACGTTGCGAAGCAACGGCCCGGAGGGTGGCGGGCAGGACG
CCCGCCATAAACTGCCAGGCATCAAATTAAGCAGAAGGCCATCCTGACGGATGGCCTTTTTGCGTTTCTA
CAAACTCTTTTGTTTATTTTTCTAAATACATTCAAATATGTATCCGCTCATGAGACAATAACCCTGATAA
ATGCTTCAATAATATTGAAAAAGGAAGAGTATGAGTATTCAACATTTCCGTGTCGCCCTTATTCCCTTTT
TTGCGGCATTTTGCCTTCCTGTTTTTGCTCACCCAGAAACGCTGGTGAAAGTAAAAGATGCTGAAGATCA
GTTGGGTGCACGAGTGGGTTACATCGAACTGGATCTCAACAGCGGTAAGATCCTTGAGAGTTTTCGCCCC
GAAGAACGTTTTCCAATGATGAGCACTTTTAAAGTTCTGCTATGTGGCGCGGTATTATCCCGTGTTGACG
CCGGGCAAGAGCAACTCGGTCGCCGCATACACTATTCTCAGAATGACTTGGTTGAGTACTCACCAGTCAC
AGAAAAGCATCTTACGGATGGCATGACAGTAAGAGAATTATGCAGTGCTGCCATAACCATGAGTGATAAC
ACTGCGGCCAACTTACTTCTGACAACGATCGGAGGACCGAAGGAGCTAACCGCTTTTTTGCACAACATGG
GGGATCATGTAACTCGCCTTGATCGTTGGGAACCGGAGCTGAATGAAGCCATACCAAACGACGAGCGTGA
CACCACGATGCCTGTAGCAATGGCAACAACGTTGCGCAAACTATTAACTGGCGAACTACTTACTCTAGCT
TCCCGGCAACAATTAATAGACTGGATGGAGGCGGATAAAGTTGCAGGACCACTTCTGCGCTCGGCCCTTC
CGGCTGGCTGGTTTATTGCTGATAAATCTGGAGCCGGTGAGCGTGGGTCTCGCGGTATCATTGCAGCACT
GGGGCCAGATGGTAAGCCCTCCCGTATCGTAGTTATCTACACGACGGGGAGTCAGGCAACTATGGATGAA
CGAAATAGACAGATCGCTGAGATAGGTGCCTCACTGATTAAGCATTGGTAACTGTCAGACCAAGTTTACT
CATATATACTTTAGATTGATTTAAAACTTCATTTTTAATTTAAAAGGATCTAGGTGAAGATCCTTTTTGA
TAATCTCATGACCAAAATCCCTTAACGTGAGTTTTCGTTCCACTGAGCGTCAGACCCCGTAGAAAAGATC
AAAGGATCTTCTTGAGATCCTTTTTTTCTGCGCGTAATCTGCTGCTTGCAAACAAAAAAACCACCGCTAC
CAGCGGTGGTTTGTTTGCCGGATCAAGAGCTACCAACTCTTTTTCCGAAGGTAACTGGCTTCAGCAGAGC
GCAGATACCAAATACTGTCCTTCTAGTGTAGCCGTAGTTAGGCCACCACTTCAAGAACTCTGTAGCACCG
CCTACATACCTCGCTCTGCTAATCCTGTTACCAGTGGCTGCTGCCAGTGGCGATAAGTCGTGTCTTACCG
GGTTGGACTCAAGACGATAGTTACCGGATAAGGCGCAGCGGTCGGGCTGAACGGGGGGTTCGTGCACACA
GCCCAGCTTGGAGCGAACGACCTACACCGAACTGAGATACCTACAGCGTGAGCTATGAGAAAGCGCCACG
CTTCCCGAAGGGAGAAAGGCGGACAGGTATCCGGTAAGCGGCAGGGTCGGAACAGGAGAGCGCACGAGGG
AGCTTCCAGGGGGAAACGCCTGGTATCTTTATAGTCCTGTCGGGTTTCGCCACCTCTGACTTGAGCGTCG
ATTTTTGTGATGCTCGTCAGGGGGGCGGAGCCTATGGAAAAACGCCAGCAACGCGGCCTTTTTACGGTTC
CTGGCCTTTTGCTGGCCTTTTGCTCACATGTTCTTTCCTGCGTTATCCCCTGATTCTGTGGATAACCGTA
TTACCGCCTTTGAGTGAGCTGATACCGCTCGCCGCAGCCGAACGACCGAGCGCAGCGAGTCAGTGAGCGA
GGAAGCGGAAGAGCGCCTGATGCGGTATTTTCTCCTTACGCATCTGTGCGGTATTTCACACCGCATAATT
TTGTTAAAATTCGCGTTAAATTTTTGTTAAATCAGCTCATTTTTTAACCAATAGGCCGAAATCGGCAAAA
TCCCTTATAAATCAAAAGAATAGACCGAGATAGGGT
[37 nt withheld, positions 3467-3503]
AAAGAACGTGGACTCCAACGTCAAAGG
[49 nt withheld, positions 3531-3579]
T
[91 nt withheld, positions 3581-3671]
G
[124 nt withheld, positions 3673-3796]
CCCATTCGCCATTCAGGCTGCTATGGTGCACTCTCAGTACAATCTGCTCTGATGCCGCATAGTTAAGCCA
GTACCAGTCACGTAGCGATATCGCTACGTGACTGGTACACTCCGCTATCGCTACGTGACTGGGTCATGGC
TGCGCCCCGACACCCGCCAACACCCGCTGACGCGCCCTGACGGGCTTGTCTGCTCCCGGCATCCGCTTAC
AGACAAGCTGTGACCGTCTCCGGGAGCTGCATGTGTCAGAGGTTTTCACCGTCATCACCGAAACGCGCGA
GGCAGCAGATCAATTCGCGCGCGAAGGCGAAGCGGCATGCATTTACGTTGACACCATCGAATGGTGCAAA
ACCTTTCGCGGTATGGCATGATAGCGCCCGGAAGAGAGTCAATTCAGGGTGGTGAATGTGAAACCAGTAA
CGTTATACGATGTCGCAGAGTATGCCGGTGTCTCTTATCAGACCGTTTCCCGCGTGGTGAACCAGGCCAG
CCACGTTTCTGCGAAAACGCGGGAAAAAGTGGAAGCGGCGATGGCGGAGCTGAATTACATTCCCAACCGC
GTGGCACAACAACTGGCGGGCAAACAGTCGTTGCTGATTGGCGTTGCCACCTCCAGTCTGGCCCTGCACG
CGCCGTCGCAAATTGTCGCGGCGATTAAATCTCGCGCCGATCAACTGGGTGCCAGCGTGGTGGTGTCGAT
GGTAGAACGAAGCGGCGTCGAAGCCTGTAAAGCGGCGGTGCACAATCTTCTCGCGCAACGCGTCAGTGGG
CTGATCATTAACTATCCGCTGGATGACCAGGATGCCATTGCTGTGGAAGCTGCCTGCACTAATGTTCCGG
CGTTATTTCTTGATGTCTCTGACCAGACACCCATCAACAGTATTATTTTCTCCCATGAAGACGGTACGCG
ACTGGGCGTGGAGCATCTGGTCGCATTGGGTCACCAGCAAATCGCGCTGTTAGCGGGCCCATTAAGTTCT
GTCTCGGCGCGTCTGCGTCTGGCTGGCTGGCATAAATATCTCACTCGCAATCAAATTCAGCCGATAGCGG
AACGGGAAGGCGACTGGAGTGCCATGTCCGGTTTTCAACAAACCATGCAAATGCTGAATGAGGGCATCGT
TCCCACTGCGATGCTGGTTGCCAACGATCAGATGGCGCTGGGCGCAATGCGCGCCATTACCGAGTCCGGG
CTGCGCGTTGGTGCGGATATCTCGGTAGTGGGATACGACGATACCGAAGACAGCTCATGTTATATCCCGC
CGTTAACCACCATCAAACAGGATTTTCGCCTGCTGGGGCAAACCAGCGTGGACCGCTTGCTGCAACTCTC
TCAGGGCCAGGCGGTGAAGGGCAATCAGCTGTTGCCCGTCTCACTGGTGAAAAGAAAAACCACCCTGGCA
CCCAATACGCAAACCGCCTCTCCCCGCGCGTTGGCCGATTCATTAATGCAGCTGGCACGACAGGTTTCCC
GACTGGAAAGCGGGCAGTGAGCGCAACGCAATTAATGTAAGTTAGCGCGAATTGATCTG
